>Addgene plasmid #237630 | pET22b_msfGFP_stag_KS | addgene full sequence | sequence record 471738 | Addgene NGS Result
TGGCGAATGGG
[124 nt withheld, positions 12-135]
C
[91 nt withheld, positions 137-227]
A
[49 nt withheld, positions 229-277]
CCTTTGACGTTGGAGTCCACGTTCTTT
[37 nt withheld, positions 305-341]
ACCCTATCTCGGTCTATTCTTTTGATTTATAAGGGATTTTGCCGATTTCGGCCTATTGGTTAAAAAATGA
GCTGATTTAACAAAAATTTAACGCGAATTTTAACAAAATATTAACGCTTACAATTTAGGTGGCACTTTTC
GGGGAAATGTGCGCGGAACCCCTATTTGTTTATTTTTCTAAATACATTCAAATATGTATCCGCTCATGAG
ACAATAACCCTGATAAATGCTTCAATAATATTGAAAAAGGAAGAGTATGAGTATTCAACATTTCCGTGTC
GCCCTTATTCCCTTTTTTGCGGCATTTTGCCTTCCTGTTTTTGCTCACCCAGAAACGCTGGTGAAAGTAA
AAGATGCTGAAGATCAGTTGGGTGCACGAGTGGGTTACATCGAACTGGATCTCAACAGCGGTAAGATCCT
TGAGAGTTTTCGCCCCGAAGAACGTTTTCCAATGATGAGCACTTTTAAAGTTCTGCTATGTGGCGCGGTA
TTATCCCGTATTGACGCCGGGCAAGAGCAACTCGGTCGCCGCATACACTATTCTCAGAATGACTTGGTTG
AGTACTCACCAGTCACAGAAAAGCATCTTACGGATGGCATGACAGTAAGAGAATTATGCAGTGCTGCCAT
AACCATGAGTGATAACACTGCGGCCAACTTACTTCTGACAACGATCGGAGGACCGAAGGAGCTAACCGCT
TTTTTGCACAACATGGGGGATCATGTAACTCGCCTTGATCGTTGGGAACCGGAGCTGAATGAAGCCATAC
CAAACGACGAGCGTGACACCACGATGCCTGCAGCAATGGCAACAACGTTGCGCAAACTATTAACTGGCGA
ACTACTTACTCTAGCTTCCCGGCAACAATTAATAGACTGGATGGAGGCGGATAAAGTTGCAGGACCACTT
CTGCGCTCGGCCCTTCCGGCTGGCTGGTTTATTGCTGATAAATCTGGAGCCGGTGAGCGTGGGTCTCGCG
GTATCATTGCAGCACTGGGGCCAGATGGTAAGCCCTCCCGTATCGTAGTTATCTACACGACGGGGAGTCA
GGCAACTATGGATGAACGAAATAGACAGATCGCTGAGATAGGTGCCTCACTGATTAAGCATTGGTAACTG
TCAGACCAAGTTTACTCATATATACTTTAGATTGATTTAAAACTTCATTTTTAATTTAAAAGGATCTAGG
TGAAGATCCTTTTTGATAATCTCATGACCAAAATCCCTTAACGTGAGTTTTCGTTCCACTGAGCGTCAGA
CCCCGTAGAAAAGATCAAAGGATCTTCTTGAGATCCTTTTTTTCTGCGCGTAATCTGCTGCTTGCAAACA
AAAAAACCACCGCTACCAGCGGTGGTTTGTTTGCCGGATCAAGAGCTACCAACTCTTTTTCCGAAGGTAA
CTGGCTTCAGCAGAGCGCAGATACCAAATACTGTCCTTCTAGTGTAGCCGTAGTTAGGCCACCACTTCAA
GAACTCTGTAGCACCGCCTACATACCTCGCTCTGCTAATCCTGTTACCAGTGGCTGCTGCCAGTGGCGAT
AAGTCGTGTCTTACCGGGTTGGACTCAAGACGATAGTTACCGGATAAGGCGCAGCGGTCGGGCTGAACGG
GGGGTTCGTGCACACAGCCCAGCTTGGAGCGAACGACCTACACCGAACTGAGATACCTACAGCGTGAGCT
ATGAGAAAGCGCCACGCTTCCCGAAGGGAGAAAGGCGGACAGGTATCCGGTAAGCGGCAGGGTCGGAACA
GGAGAGCGCACGAGGGAGCTTCCAGGGGGAAACGCCTGGTATCTTTATAGTCCTGTCGGGTTTCGCCACC
TCTGACTTGAGCGTCGATTTTTGTGATGCTCGTCAGGGGGGCGGAGCCTATGGAAAAACGCCAGCAACGC
GGCCTTTTTACGGTTCCTGGCCTTTTGCTGGCCTTTTGCTCACATGTTCTTTCCTGCGTTATCCCCTGAT
TCTGTGGATAACCGTATTACCGCCTTTGAGTGAGCTGATACCGCTCGCCGCAGCCGAACGACCGAGCGCA
GCGAGTCAGTGAGCGAGGAAGCGGAAGAGCGCCTGATGCGGTATTTTCTCCTTACGCATCTGTGCGGTAT
TTCACACCGCAATGGTGCACTCTCAGTACAATCTGCTCTGATGCCGCATAGTTAAGCCAGTATACACTCC
GCTATCGCTACGTGACTGGGTCATGGCTGCGCCCCGACACCCGCCAACACCCGCTGACGCGCCCTGACGG
GCTTGTCTGCTCCCGGCATCCGCTTACAGACAAGCTGTGACCGTCTCCGGGAGCTGCATGTGTCAGAGGT
TTTCACCGTCATCACCGAAACGCGCGAGGCAGCTGCGGTAAAGCTCATCAGCGTGGTCGTGAAGCGATTC
ACAGATGTCTGCCTGTTCATCCGCGTCCAGCTCGTTGAGTTTCTCCAGAAGCGTTAATGTCTGGCTTCTG
ATAAAGCGGGCCATGTTAAGGGCGGTTTTTTCCTGTTTGGTCACTGATGCCTCCGTGTAAGGGGGATTTC
TGTTCATGGGGGTAATGATACCGATGAAACGAGAGAGGATGCTCACGATACGGGTTACTGATGATGAACA
TGCCCGGTTACTGGAACGTTGTGAGGGTAAACAACTGGCGGTATGGATGCGGCGGGACCAGAGAAAAATC
ACTCAGGGTCAATGCCAGCGCTTCGTTAATACAGATGTAGGTGTTCCACAGGGTAGCCAGCAGCATCCTG
CGATGCAGATCCGGAACATAATGGTGCAGGGCGCTGACTTCCGCGTTTCCAGACTTTACGAAACACGGAA
ACCGAAGACCATTCATGTTGTTGCTCAGGTCGCAGACGTTTTGCAGCAGCAGTCGCTTCACGTTCGCTCG
CGTATCGGTGATTCATTCTGCTAACCAGTAAGGCAACCCCGCCAGCCTAGCCGGGTCCTCAACGACAGGA
GCACGATCATGCGCACCCGTGGGGCCGCCATGCCGGCGATAATGGCCTGCTTCTCGCCGAAACGTTTGGT
GGCGGGACCAGTGACGAAGGCTTGAGCGAGGGCGTGCAAGATTCCGAATACCGCAAGCGACAGGCCGATC
ATCGTCGCGCTCCAGCGAAAGCGGTCCTCGCCGAAAATGACCCAGAGCGCTGCCGGCACCTGTCCTACGA
GTTGCATGATAAAGAAGACAGTCATAAGTGCGGCGACGATAGTCATGCCCCGCGCCCACCGGAAGGAGCT
GACTGGGTTGAAGGCTCTCAAGGGCATCGGTCGAGATCCCGGTGCCTAATGAGTGAGCTAACTTACATTA
ATTGCGTTGCGCTCACTGCCCGCTTTCCAGTCGGGAAACCTGTCGTGCCAGCTGCATTAATGAATCGGCC
AACGCGCGGGGAGAGGCGGTTTGCGTATTGGGCGCCAGGGTGGTTTTTCTTTTCACCAGTGAGACGGGCA
ACAGCTGATTGCCCTTCACCGCCTGGCCCTGAGAGAGTTGCAGCAAGCGGTCCACGCTGGTTTGCCCCAG
CAGGCGAAAATCCTGTTTGATGGTGGTTAACGGCGGGATATAACATGAGCTGTCTTCGGTATCGTCGTAT
CCCACTACCGAGATATCCGCACCAACGCGCAGCCCGGACTCGGTAATGGCGCGCATTGCGCCCAGCGCCA
TCTGATCGTTGGCAACCAGCATCGCAGTGGGAACGATGCCCTCATTCAGCATTTGCATGGTTTGTTGAAA
ACCGGACATGGCACTCCAGTCGCCTTCCCGTTCCGCTATCGGCTGAATTTGATTGCGAGTGAGATATTTA
TGCCAGCCAGCCAGACGCAGACGCGCCGAGACAGAACTTAATGGGCCCGCTAACAGCGCGATTTGCTGGT
GACCCAATGCGACCAGATGCTCCACGCCCAGTCGCGTACCGTCTTCATGGGAGAAAATAATACTGTTGAT
GGGTGTCTGGTCAGAGACATCAAGAAATAACGCCGGAACATTAGTGCAGGCAGCTTCCACAGCAATGGCA
TCCTGGTCATCCAGCGGATAGTTAATGATCAGCCCACTGACGCGTTGCGCGAGAAGATTGTGCACCGCCG
CTTTACAGGCTTCGACGCCGCTTCGTTCTACCATCGACACCACCACGCTGGCACCCAGTTGATCGGCGCG
AGATTTAATCGCCGCGACAATTTGCGACGGCGCGTGCAGGGCCAGACTGGAGGTGGCAACGCCAATCAGC
AACGACTGTTTGCCCGCCAGTTGTTGTGCCACGCGGTTGGGAATGTAATTCAGCTCCGCCATCGCCGCTT
CCACTTTTTCCCGCGTTTTCGCAGAAACGTGGCTGGCCTGGTTCACCACGCGGGAAACGGTCTGATAAGA
GACACCGGCATACTCTGCGACATCGTATAACGTTACTGGTTTCACATTCACCACCCTGAATTGACTCTCT
TCCGGGCGCTATCATGCCATACCGCGAAAGGTTTTGCGCCATTCGATGGTGTCCGGGATCTCGACGCTCT
CCCTTATGCGACTCCTGCATTAGGAAGCAGCCCAGTAGTAGGTTGAGGCCGTTGAGCACCGCCGCCGCAA
GGAATGGTGCATGCAAGGAGATGGCGCCCAACAGTCCCCCGGCCACGGGGCCTGCCACCATACCCACGCC
GAAACAAGCGCTCATGAGCCCGAAGTGGCGAGCCCGATCTTCCCCATCGGTGATGTCGGCGATATAGGCG
CCAGCAACCGCACCTGTGGCGCCGGTGATGCCGGCCACGATGCGTCCGGCGTAGAGGATCGAGATCTCGA
TCCCGCGAAATTAATACGACTCACTATAGGGGAATTGTGAGCGGATAACAATTCCCCTCTAGAAATAATT
TTGTTTAACTTTAAGAAGGAGATATACAATGCATCATCATCATCATCACAAAGAAACCGCTGCTGCGAAA
TTTGAACGCCAGCACATGGACTCGGTGAGCAAGGGCGAGGAGCTGTTCACCGGGGTGGTGCCCATCCTGG
TCGAGCTGGACGGCGACGTAAACGGCCACAAGTTCAGCGTGCGCGGCGAGGGCGAGGGCGATGCCACCAA
CGGCAAGCTGACCCTGAAGTTCATCTGCACCACCGGCAAGCTGCCCGTGCCCTGGCCCACCCTCGTGACC
ACCCTGACCTACGGCGTGCAGTGCTTCAGCCGCTACCCCGACCACATGAAGCAGCACGACTTCTTCAAGT
CCGCCATGCCCGAAGGCTACGTCCAGGAGCGCACCATCTCCTTCAAGGACGACGGCACCTACAAGACCCG
CGCCGAGGTGAAGTTCGAGGGCGACACCCTGGTGAACCGCATCGAGCTGAAGGGCATCGACTTCAAGGAG
GACGGCAACATCCTGGGGCACAAGCTGGAGTACAACTTCAACAGCCACAACGTCTATATCACGGCCGACA
AGCAGAAGAACGGCATCAAGGCGAACTTCAAGATCCGCCACAACGTCGAGGACGGCAGCGTGCAGCTCGC
CGACCACTACCAGCAGAACACCCCCATCGGCGACGGCCCCGTGCTGCTGCCCGACAACCACTACCTGAGC
ACCCAGTCCAAGCTGAGCAAAGACCCCAACGAGAAGCGCGATCACATGGTCCTGCTGGAGTTCGTGACCG
CCGCCGGGATCACTCTCGGCATGGACGAGCTGTACAAAGGAGGAGGCGGATCCGGAGGCGGAGGATCCAT
GATGATGATGAATAAGTTGGTTCTAGCGCAGTTCTTCTTCTCCTGTCTATGAAAGGCACCACCACCACCA
CCACTGAGATCCGGCTGCTAACAAAGCCCGAAAGGAAGCTGAGTTGGCTGCTGCCACCGCTGAGCAATAA
CTAGCATAACCCCTTGGGGCCTCTAAACGGGTCTTGAGGGGTTTTTTGCTGAAAGGAGGAACTATATCCG
GAT
Features (pLannotate 1.2.2; 21 found; start..end, strand, type, name):
     12..440     +  rep_origin     f1 ori (sequence partly withheld): f1 bacteriophage origin of replication; arrow indicates direction of (+) strand synthesis
    493..597     +  promoter       AmpR promoter: bla
    598..1458    +  CDS            AmpR: β-lactamase; bla; confers resistance to ampicillin, carbenicillin, and related antibiotics
   1629..2217    +  rep_origin     ori: high-copy-number ColE1/pMB1/pBR322/pUC origin of replication
   2403..2542    -  misc_feature   bom: basis of mobility region from pBR322
   2644..2835    -  CDS            rop: Rop protein, which maintains plasmids at low copy number; rop
   2852..3232    +  CDS            YPB1_ECOLX: Protein predicted: Swiss-Prot protein existence level 4. From Escherichia coli.
   3304..3595    -  CDS            TcR (fragment): tetracycline efflux protein; tet; confers resistance to tetracycline
   3610..3631    -  protein_bind   CAP binding site: CAP binding activates transcription in the presence of cAMP. E. coli catabolite activator protein
   3644..4726    -  CDS            lacI: lac repressor; lacI; The lac repressor binds to the lac operator to inhibit transcription in E. coli. This inhibition can be relieved by adding lactose or isopropyl-β-D-thiogalactopyranoside (IPTG).
   4727..4804    -  promoter       lacI promoter: lacI
   4812..5091    -  CDS            TcR (fragment): tetracycline efflux protein; tet; confers resistance to tetracycline
   5113..5131    +  promoter       T7 promoter: promoter for bacteriophage T7 RNA polymerase
   5132..5156    +  protein_bind   lac operator: The lac repressor binds to the lac operator to inhibit transcription in E. coli. This inhibition can be relieved by adding lactose or isopropyl-β-D-thiogalactopyranoside (IPTG). lac repressor encoded by lacI
   5171..5193    +  RBS            RBS: efficient ribosome binding site from bacteriophage T7 gene 10 (Olins and Rangwala, 1989)
   5201..5219    +  CDS            capTEV™ (fragment): composite tag for in vivo biotinylation, TEV protease cleavage, and 6xHis tagging
   5221..5262    +  CDS            S-Tag (fragment): affinity and epitope tag derived from pancreatic ribonuclease A
   5265..5978    +  CDS            SiriusGFP: enhanced GFP (EGFP) derivative that exhibits robust folding and enhanced photostability (Zhong et al., 2019) mammalian codon-optimized
   6068..6085    +  CDS            9xHis (fragment): 9xHis affinity tag
   6095..6144    +  CDS            SET1 (fragment): solubility-enhancement tag derived from T7 phage gene 10B
   6152..6199    +  terminator     T7 terminator: transcription terminator for bacteriophage T7 RNA polymerase
