[The description below was written by a language model from this plasmid's Addgene catalogue record and pLannotate feature annotations shown in this document.]
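Description:
pET22b_msfGFP_stag_KS is a bacterial expression plasmid of about 6.2 kb built on the pET22b backbone for producing an msfGFP fusion protein in E. coli. It replicates from a ColE1/pBR322-type origin and is selected with ampicillin through the bla gene and its promoter. The backbone retains the bom mobility region and the rop gene, although the catalogue lists the plasmid as high copy. An f1 phage origin is also present, along with short remnants of the pBR322 tetracycline resistance gene that are not functional markers.

The expression cassette follows the standard pET design. A T7 promoter is followed directly by a lac operator and the T7 gene 10 ribosome binding site, and a T7 terminator lies downstream. The plasmid also carries lacI, so transcription stays repressed until IPTG is added in a host that supplies T7 RNA polymerase. DH5alpha is listed only for propagation.

In the annotated reading frame, a short N-terminal match to a His-containing tag comes first, followed by an S-tag fragment and then a GFP-family coding sequence. The annotation tool labels that sequence SiriusGFP, but it corresponds to the msfGFP named in the record. About 90 unannotated bases lie downstream of the GFP, before a histidine tag fragment, and this gap presumably holds the "KS" element. The catalogue places msfGFP N-terminal to the stag_KS insert, whereas the annotated S-tag lies upstream of the GFP, so the exact order of parts should be checked against the sequence.

The insert is listed as human and was assembled by Gibson cloning. The associated publication concerns a micropeptide "killswitch" for probing condensate microenvironments, which suggests the plasmid is used to make recombinant fluorescent killswitch-tagged protein. The record does not detail specific applications.
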