Addgene plasmid #237630: pET22b_msfGFP_stag_KS
Purpose: For expression of msfGFP_stag_KS in Ecoli
Depositing lab: Denes Hnisz. Depositing organization: Max Planck Institute for Molecular Genetics. Publication: Probing condensate microenvironments with a micropeptide killswitch. Zhang Y, Stoppelkamp I, Fernandez-Pernas P, Allram M, Charman M, Magalhaes AP, Piedavent-Salomon M, Sommer G, Sung YC, Meyer K, Grams N, Halko E, Dongre S, Meierhofer D, Malszycki M, Ilik IA, Aktas T, Kraushar ML, Vastenhouw N, Weitzman MD, Grebien F, Niskanen H, Hnisz D. Nature. 2025 Jun 4. doi: 10.1038/s41586-025-09141-5. PubMed 40468084.
Backbone
  Vector backbone: pET22b
  Vector type: Bacterial Expression
Growth in bacteria
  Bacterial resistance: Ampicillin, 100 μg/mL
  Growth temperature: 37°C
  Growth strain: DH5alpha
  Copy number: High Copy
Gene/Insert
  Gene/Insert name: stag_KS
  Species: H. sapiens (human)
  Tag / fusion protein: msfGFP (N terminal on insert)
  Cloning method: Gibson Cloning
Terms and licenses: Academic/Nonprofit Terms; Industry Terms: Not Available to Industry
How to cite: pET22b_msfGFP_stag_KS was a gift from Denes Hnisz (Addgene plasmid # 237630 ; http://n2t.net/addgene:237630 ; RRID:Addgene_237630)
